>Addgene plasmid #135347 | AIDx-ID-1058 | addgene full sequence | sequence record 267696 | Addgene NGS Result
CAACAAGGCAAGGCTTGACCGACAATTGCATGAAGAATCTGCTTAGGGTTAGGCGTTTTGCGCTGCTTCG
CGATGTACGGGCCAGATATACGCGTTGACATTGATTATTGACTAGTTATTAATAGTAATCAATTACGGGG
TCATTAGTTCATAGCCCATATATGGAGTTCCGCGTTACATAACTTACGGTAAATGGCCCGCCTGGCTGAC
CGCCCAACGACCCCCGCCCATTGACGTCAATAATGACGTATGTTCCCATAGTAACGCCAATAGGGACTTT
CCATTGACGTCAATGGGTGGAGTATTTACGGTAAACTGCCCACTTGGCAGTACATCAAGTGTATCATATG
CCAAGTACGCCCCCTATTGACGTCAATGACGGTAAATGGCCCGCCTGGCATTATGCCCAGTACATGACCT
TATGGGACTTTCCTACTTGGCAGTACATCTACGTATTAGTCATCGCTATTACCATGGTGATGCGGTTTTG
GCAGTACATCAATGGGCGTGGATAGCGGTTTGACTCACGGGGATTTCCAAGTCTCCACCCCATTGACGTC
AATGGGAGTTTGTTTTGGCACCAAAATCAACGGGACTTTCCAAAATGTCGTAACAACTCCGCCCCATTGA
CGCAAATGGGCGGTAGGCGTGTACGGTGGGAGGTCTATATAAGCAGAGCTCTCTGGCTAACTAGAGAACC
CACTGCTTACTGGCTTATCGAAATTAATACGACTCACTATAGGGAGACCCAAGCTGGCTAGCGTTTAAAC
TTAAGCTTGCCACCATGGATAAAAAATATAGCATTGGTCTGGCGATTGGCACCAACTCCGTGGGCTGGGC
TGTGATTACCGATGAATACAAGGTTCCGAGCAAGAAGTTTAAGGTGCTGGGTAACACCGACCGTCACAGC
ATCAAGAAGAACCTGATTGGCGCTCTGCTGTTTGACAGCGGCGAGACCGCGGAAGCCACCCGCCTGAAGC
GCACCGCGCGTCGCCGTTATACCCGTCGTAAGAACCGCATTTGCTATCTGCAAGAAATCTTCAGCAACGA
GATGGCGAAAGTGGATGACAGCTTTTTCCACCGCCTGGAAGAGAGCTTTCTGGTGGAGGAAGATAAGAAG
CACGAGCGTCACCCGATCTTCGGTAACATTGTGGACGAGGTGGCCTATCACGAAAAGTATCCGACCATCT
ACCACCTGCGTAAAAAACTGGTGGATAGCACCGACAAAGCTGATCTGCGCCTGATCTATCTGGCTCTGGC
GCACATGATCAAATTCCGCGGCCACTTCCTGATTGAGGGTGACCTGAACCCGGACAACAGCGATGTGGAT
AAACTGTTTATTCAGCTGGTGCAGACCTATAACCAGCTGTTTGAAGAGAACCCGATCAACGCGAGCGGCG
TGGACGCGAAAGCTATTCTGAGCGCGCGTCTGAGCAAGAGCCGTCGTCTGGAAAACCTGATCGCGCAGCT
GCCGGGCGAGAAGAAAAACGGTCTGTTTGGCAACCTGATTGCCCTGAGCCTGGGTCTGACCCCGAACTTT
AAGAGCAACTTCGACCTGGCGGAGGACGCGAAACTGCAACTGAGCAAAGATACCTATGACGACGACCTGG
ATAACCTGCTGGCGCAGATCGGCGATCAGTATGCTGACCTGTTTCTGGCGGCCAAAAACCTGAGCGACGC
GATTCTGCTGAGCGACATCCTGCGTGTGAACACCGAGATTACCAAAGCGCCGCTGAGCGCCAGCATGATT
AAGCGTTACGACGAACACCACCAGGACCTGACCCTGCTGAAAGCCCTGGTGCGCCAGCAGCTGCCGGAGA
AGTACAAAGAAATCTTTTTCGATCAGAGCAAAAACGGTTATGCCGGTTATATTGACGGTGGCGCGAGCCA
GGAGGAGTTTTATAAGTTCATTAAGCCGATTCTGGAAAAGATGGACGGCACCGAGGAGCTGCTGGTGAAG
CTGAACCGCGAAGACCTGCTGCGCAAACAGCGTACCTTTGATAACGGTAGCATTCCGCACCAGATTCACC
TGGGCGAACTGCACGCGATTCTGCGTCGCCAGGAGGACTTCTATCCGTTCCTGAAGGATAACCGTGAGAA
AATTGAGAAGATTCTGACCTTCCGTATCCCGTACTATGTGGGCCCGCTGGCTCGTGGTAACAGCCGTTTC
GCTTGGATGACCCGTAAAAGCGAGGAGACCATTACCCCGTGGAACTTCGAGGAAGTGGTGGACAAAGGTG
CCAGCGCGCAGAGCTTTATCGAGCGCATGACCAACTTCGACAAAAACCTGCCGAACGAAAAAGTGCTGCC
GAAACACAGCCTGCTGTATGAATACTTCACCGTGTATAACGAACTGACCAAGGTGAAGTATGTGACCGAA
GGTATGCGCAAGCCGGCTTTTCTGAGCGGCGAGCAGAAGAAGGCGATTGTGGACCTGCTGTTCAAGACCA
ACCGTAAAGTGACCGTGAAGCAGCTGAAGGAGGACTACTTCAAGAAAATTGAATGCTTTGACAGCGTGGA
GATCAGCGGCGTGGAGGACCGCTTCAACGCGAGCCTGGGCACCTACCACGATCTGCTGAAGATCATTAAG
GATAAAGATTTTCTGGACAACGAGGAAAACGAAGACATCCTGGAGGATATTGTGCTGACCCTGACCCTGT
TTGAGGATCGTGAAATGATTGAAGAACGCCTGAAGACCTATGCTCACCTGTTCGATGATAAAGTGATGAA
ACAGCTGAAGCGTCGTCGTTATACCGGTTGGGGCCGTCTGAGCCGCAAACTGATCAACGGCATTCGTGAC
AAACAGAGCGGCAAGACCATCCTGGATTTTCTGAAAAGCGATGGCTTTGCGAACCGTAACTTTATGCAGC
TGATTCACGATGATAGCCTGACCTTCAAGGAGGACATTCAGAAGGCGCAGGTGAGCGGCCAGGGTGACAG
CCTGCACGAGCACATTGCGAACCTGGCGGGCAGCCCGGCGATTAAGAAAGGCATTCTGCAAACCGTGAAA
GTGGTGGATGAACTGGTGAAAGTGATGGGCCGCCACAAGCCGGAGAACATTGTGATCGAGATGGCCCGTG
AGAACCAGACCACCCAGAAAGGCCAGAAGAACAGCCGCGAGCGCATGAAGCGTATTGAAGAGGGTATCAA
GGAGCTGGGCAGCCAGATCCTGAAGGAACACCCGGTGGAAAACACCCAGCTGCAAAACGAGAAACTGTAT
CTGTACTACCTGCAAAACGGCCGTGACATGTATGTGGATCAGGAACTGGACATCAACCGCCTGAGCGACT
ACGACGTGGATGCGATCGTGCCGCAGAGCTTCCTGAAAGACGACAGCATTGATAACAAGGTGCTGACCCG
TAGCGACAAGAACCGTGGCAAAAGCGATAACGTGCCGAGCGAGGAGGTGGTGAAAAAGATGAAAAACTAT
TGGCGCCAGCTGCTGAACGCGAAGCTGATTACCCAGCGCAAGTTCGACAACCTGACCAAGGCTGAGCGTG
GTGGCCTGAGCGAGCTGGACAAGGCTGGCTTTATCAAACGCCAGCTGGTGGAGACCCGCCAGATCACCAA
GCACGTGGCGCAGATCCTGGATAGCCGTATGAACACCAAATACGATGAGAACGATAAGCTGATCCGCGAG
GTGAAAGTGATCACCCTGAAGAGCAAGCTGGTGAGCGATTTTCGCAAGGACTTCCAGTTCTACAAGGTGC
GCGAAATCAACAACTACCACCACGCGCACGATGCGTATCTGAACGCGGTGGTGGGCACCGCTCTGATCAA
GAAATATCCGAAGCTGGAGAGCGAGTTCGTGTACGGTGACTATAAAGTGTACGACGTGCGCAAAATGATT
GCCAAGAGCGAGCAGGAGATTGGTAAAGCTACCGCTAAATATTTCTTTTACAGCAACATCATGAACTTCT
TTAAGACCGAGATCACCCTGGCCAACGGTGAAATCCGTCCGAAGAAGAAACGTAAGGTGGGTAGCAGCGG
TAGCCCGAAAAAGAAGCGCAAAGTGGGCAGCGACGCGCTGGACGATTTCGATCTGGACATGCTGGGCAGC
GATGCGCTGGATGATTTCGGCGGTGGCAGCATGGATAGCCTGCTGATGAACCGTCGCAAGTTCCTGTACC
AGTTCAAAAACGTGCGTTGGGCGAAGGGTCGTCGTGAGACCTACCTGTGCTACGTGGTGAAGCGTCGTGA
CAGCGCGACCAGCTTCAGCCTGGATTTTGGCTATCTGCGTAACAAAAACGGTTGCCACGTGGAACTGCTG
TTTCTGCGCTACATTAGCGACTGGGACCTGGACCCCGGTCGCTGCTACCGCGTGACCTGGTTTACCAGCT
GGAGCCCGTGCTATGATTGCGCGCGTCACGTGGCCGATTTCCTGCGCGGTAACCCGAACCTGAGCCTGCG
CATTTTCACCGCGCGCCTGTATTTCTGCGAGGATCGCAAGGCGGAGCCGGAGGGCCTGCGTCGTCTGCAC
CGTGCTGGTGTGCAGATTGCGATTATGACCTTTAAGGACTACTTTTATTGCTGGAACACCTTTGTGGAGA
ACCACGAGCGCACCTTCAAAGCGTGGGAGGGTCTGCACGAGAACAGCGTGCGTCTGAGCCGCCAGCTGCG
TCGCATCCTGCTGCCGGGCGGTAGCGGCGGTAGCGGTGGTAGCGGCGGCAGCGGTGGTAGCGGTGGCAGC
GGTGGTCGCAAACGCCCGCTGATCGAAACCAACGGCGAAACCGGTGAAATCGTGTGGGATAAGGGTCGCG
ATTTCGCGACCGTGCGCAAGGTGCTGAGCATGCCGCAGGTGAACATCGTGAAGAAGACCGAAGTGCAGAC
CGGCGGTTTTAGCAAGGAAAGCATCCTGCCGAAGCGCAACAGCGATAAGCTGATCGCGCGTAAGAAGGAC
TGGGACCCGAAAAAGTATGGTGGCTTCGACAGCCCGACCGTGGCGTACAGCGTGCTGGTGGTGGCCAAGG
TGGAAAAGGGCAAAAGCAAAAAACTGAAAAGCGTGAAGGAGCTGCTGGGTATTACCATTATGGAACGTAG
CAGCTTTGAGAAGAACCCGATCGACTTCCTGGAGGCGAAGGGTTACAAGGAAGTGAAGAAAGATCTGATC
ATCAAACTGCCGAAGTACAGCCTGTTTGAGCTGGAAAACGGCCGTAAGCGTATGCTGGCGAGCGCGGGTG
AGCTGCAAAAAGGTAACGAGCTGGCGCTGCCGAGCAAGTACGTGAACTTTCTGTACCTGGCGAGCCACTA
TGAAAAACTGAAAGGCAGCCCGGAGGACAACGAGCAGAAGCAGCTGTTTGTGGAGCAGCACAAGCACTAT
CTGGACGAAATCATCGAACAGATCAGCGAGTTCAGCAAACGCGTGATTCTGGCCGACGCCAACCTGGACA
AAGTGCTGAGCGCCTACAACAAGCACCGCGATAAACCGATTCGCGAACAGGCCGAGAACATCATTCACCT
GTTTACCCTGACCAACCTGGGCGCGCCGGCGGCGTTCAAATACTTTGATACCACCATTGATCGCAAACGC
TACACCAGCACCAAGGAAGTGCTGGATGCGACCCTGATCCACCAGAGCATTACCGGTCTGTACGAAACCC
GCATCGATCTGAGCCAGCTGGGCGGCGATAGCGGTGGTAGCACCAACCTGAGCGACATCATTGAGAAAGA
GACCGGCAAGCAGCTGGTAATCCAGGAAAGCATTCTGATGCTGCCGGAAGAAGTGGAGGAAGTGATTGGT
AACAAACCGGAAAGCGACATCCTGGTGCACACCGCTTATGACGAGAGCACCGACGAAAACGTGATGCTGC
TGACCAGCGACGCGCCGGAGTATAAGCCGTGGGCGCTGGTAATTCAGGATAGCAACGGCGAAAACAAAAT
CAAGATGCTGAAGCGTCCGGCGGCGACCAAAAAGGCCGGCCAGGCGAAGAAGAAGAAGGACTACAAGGAT
GACGATGACAAAGGCAGCGGCGCCACCAACTTCAGCCTGCTGAAGCAGGCCGGTGACGTGGAAGAAAACC
CCGGCCCGATGGCGAAGCCGCTGAGCCAGGAGGAAAGCACCCTGATTGAGCGCGCCACCGCGACCATCAA
CAGCATTCCGATTAGCGAAGACTACAGCGTGGCGAGCGCCGCTCTGAGCAGCGATGGCCGTATCTTCACC
GGCGTGAACGTGTACCACTTTACCGGCGGTCCGTGCGCGGAACTGGTGGTGCTGGGCACCGCGGCGGCTG
CGGCTGCGGGTAACCTGACCTGCATCGTGGCCATTGGTAACGAAAACCGCGGCATTCTGAGCCCGTGCGG
CCGTTGCCGCCAGGTGCTGCTGGACCTGCACCCCGGTATCAAAGCGATTGTGAAAGATAGCGATGGTCAA
CCGACCGCTGTGGGTATCCGTGAACTGCTGCCATCCGGCTATGTTTGGGAGGGCTAAGGTACCGAGCTCG
GATCCACTAGTCCAGTGTGGTGGAATTCTGCAGATATCCAGCACAGTGGCGGCCGCTCGAGTCTAGAGGG
CCCGTTTAAACCCGCTGATCAGCCTCGACTGTGCCTTCTAGTTGCCAGCCATCTGTTGTTTGCCCCTCCC
CCGTGCCTTCCTTGACCCTGGAAGGTGCCACTCCCACTGTCCTTTCCTAATAAAATGAGGAAATTGCATC
GCATTGTCTGAGTAGGTGTCATTCTATTCTGGGGGGTGGGGTGGGGCAGGACAGCAAGGGGGAGGATTGG
GAAGACAATAGCAGGCATGCTGGGGATGCGGTGGGCTCTATGGCTTCTGAGGCGGAAAGAACCAGCTGGG
GCTCTAGGGGGTATCCCC
[124 nt withheld, positions 6809-6932]
C
[91 nt withheld, positions 6934-7024]
A
[49 nt withheld, positions 7026-7074]
CCTTTGACGTTGGAGTCCACGTTCTTT
[37 nt withheld, positions 7102-7138]
ACCCTATCTCGGTCTATTCTTTTGATTTATAAGGGATTTTGCCGATTTCGGCCTATTGGTTAAAAAATGA
GCTGATTTAACAAAAATTTAACGCGAATTAATTCTGTGGAATGTGTGTCAGTTAGGGTGTGGAAAGTCCC
CAGGCTCCCCAGCAGGCAGAAGTATGCAAAGCATGCATCTCAATTAGTCAGCAACCAGGTGTGGAAAGTC
CCCAGGCTCCCCAGCAGGCAGAAGTATGCAAAGCATGCATCTCAATTAGTCAGCAACCATAGTCCCGCCC
CTAACTCCGCCCATCCCGCCCCTAACTCCGCCCAGTTCCGCCCATTCTCCGCCCCATGGCTGACTAATTT
TTTTTATTTATGCAGAGGCCGAGGCCGCCTCTGCCTCTGAGCTATTCCAGAAGTAGTGAGGAGGCTTTTT
TGGAGGCCTAGGCTTTTGCAAAAAGCTCCCGGGAGCTTGTATATCCATTTTCGGATCTGATCAAGAGACA
GGATGAGGATCGTTTCGCATGATTGAACAAGATGGATTGCACGCAGGTTCTCCGGCCGCTTGGGTGGAGA
GGCTATTCGGCTATGACTGGGCACAACAGACAATCGGCTGCTCTGATGCCGCCGTGTTCCGGCTGTCAGC
GCAGGGGCGCCCGGTTCTTTTTGTCAAGACCGACCTGTCCGGTGCCCTGAATGAACTGCAGGACGAGGCA
GCGCGGCTATCGTGGCTGGCCACGACGGGCGTTCCTTGCGCAGCTGTGCTCGACGTTGTCACTGAAGCGG
GAAGGGACTGGCTGCTATTGGGCGAAGTGCCGGGGCAGGATCTCCTGTCATCTCACCTTGCTCCTGCCGA
GAAAGTATCCATCATGGCTGATGCAATGCGGCGGCTGCATACGCTTGATCCGGCTACCTGCCCATTCGAC
CACCAAGCGAAACATCGCATCGAGCGAGCACGTACTCGGATGGAAGCCGGTCTTGTCGATCAGGATGATC
TGGACGAAGAGCATCAGGGGCTCGCGCCAGCCGAACTGTTCGCCAGGCTCAAGGCGCGCATGCCCGACGG
CGAGGATCTCGTCGTGACCCATGGCGATGCCTGCTTGCCGAATATCATGGTGGAAAATGGCCGCTTTTCT
GGATTCATCGACTGTGGCCGGCTGGGTGTGGCGGACCGCTATCAGGACATAGCGTTGGCTACCCGTGATA
TTGCTGAAGAGCTTGGCGGCGAATGGGCTGACCGCTTCCTCGTGCTTTACGGTATCGCCGCTCCCGATTC
GCAGCGCATCGCCTTCTATCGCCTTCTTGACGAGTTCTTCTGAGCGGGACTCTGGGGTTCGAAATGACCG
ACCAAGCGACGCCCAACCTGCCATCACGAGATTTCGATTCCACCGCCGCCTTCTATGAAAGGTTGGGCTT
CGGAATCGTTTTCCGGGACGCCGGCTGGATGATCCTCCAGCGCGGGGATCTCATGCTGGAGTTCTTCGCC
CACCCCAACTTGTTTATTGCAGCTTATAATGGTTACAAATAAAGCAATAGCATCACAAATTTCACAAATA
AAGCATTTTTTTCACTGCATTCTAGTTGTGGTTTGTCCAAACTCATCAATGTATCTTATCATGTCTGTAT
ACCGTCGACCTCTAGCTAGAGCTTGGCGTAATCATGGTCATAGCTGTTTCCTGTGTGAAATTGTTATCCG
CTCACAATTCCACACAACATACGAGCCGGAAGCATAAAGTGTAAAGCCTGGGGTGCCTAATGAGTGAGCT
AACTCACATTAATTGCGTTGCGCTCACTGCCCGCTTTCCAGTCGGGAAACCTGTCGTGCCAGCTGCATTA
ATGAATCGGCCAACGCGCGGGGAGAGGCGGTTTGCGTATTGGGCGCTCTTCCGCTTCCTCGCTCACTGAC
TCGCTGCGCTCGGTCGTTCGGCTGCGGCGAGCGGTATCAGCTCACTCAAAGGCGGTAATACGGTTATCCA
CAGAATCAGGGGATAACGCAGGAAAGAACATGTGAGCAAAAGGCCAGCAAAAGGCCAGGAACCGTAAAAA
GGCCGCGTTGCTGGCGTTTTTCCATAGGCTCCGCCCCCCTGACGAGCATCACAAAAATCGACGCTCAAGT
CAGAGGTGGCGAAACCCGACAGGACTATAAAGATACCAGGCGTTTCCCCCTGGAAGCTCCCTCGTGCGCT
CTCCTGTTCCGACCCTGCCGCTTACCGGATACCTGTCCGCCTTTCTCCCTTCGGGAAGCGTGGCGCTTTC
TCATAGCTCACGCTGTAGGTATCTCAGTTCGGTGTAGGTCGTTCGCTCCAAGCTGGGCTGTGTGCACGAA
CCCCCCGTTCAGCCCGACCGCTGCGCCTTATCCGGTAACTATCGTCTTGAGTCCAACCCGGTAAGACACG
ACTTATCGCCACTGGCAGCAGCCACTGGTAACAGGATTAGCAGAGCGAGGTATGTAGGCGGTGCTACAGA
GTTCTTGAAGTGGTGGCCTAACTACGGCTACACTAGAAGAACAGTATTTGGTATCTGCGCTCTGCTGAAG
CCAGTTACCTTCGGAAAAAGAGTTGGTAGCTCTTGATCCGGCAAACAAACCACCGCTGGTAGCGGTGGTT
TTTTTGTTTGCAAGCAGCAGATTACGCGCAGAAAAAAAGGATCTCAAGAAGATCCTTTGATCTTTTCTAC
GGGGTCTGACGCTCAGTGGAACGAAAACTCACGTTAAGGGATTTTGGTCATGAGATTATCAAAAAGGATC
TTCACCTAGATCCTTTTAAATTAAAAATGAAGTTTTAAATCAATCTAAAGTATATATGAGTAAACTTGGT
CTGACAGTTACCAATGCTTAATCAGTGAGGCACCTATCTCAGCGATCTGTCTATTTCGTTCATCCATAGT
TGCCTGACTCCCCGTCGTGTAGATAACTACGATACGGGAGGGCTTACCATCTGGCCCCAGTGCTGCAATG
ATACCGCGAGACCCACGCTCACCGGCTCCAGATTTATCAGCAATAAACCAGCCAGCCGGAAGGGCCGAGC
GCAGAAGTGGTCCTGCAACTTTATCCGCCTCCATCCAGTCTATTAATTGTTGCCGGGAAGCTAGAGTAAG
TAGTTCGCCAGTTAATAGTTTGCGCAACGTTGTTGCCATTGCTACAGGCATCGTGGTGTCACGCTCGTCG
TTTGGTATGGCTTCATTCAGCTCCGGTTCCCAACGATCAAGGCGAGTTACATGATCCCCCATGTTGTGCA
AAAAAGCGGTTAGCTCCTTCGGTCCTCCGATCGTTGTCAGAAGTAAGTTGGCCGCAGTGTTATCACTCAT
GGTTATGGCAGCACTGCATAATTCTCTTACTGTCATGCCATCCGTAAGATGCTTTTCTGTGACTGGTGAG
TACTCAACCAAGTCATTCTGAGAATAGTGTATGCGGCGACCGAGTTGCTCTTGCCCGGCGTCAATACGGG
ATAATACCGCGCCACATAGCAGAACTTTAAAAGTGCTCATCATTGGAAAACGTTCTTCGGGGCGAAAACT
CTCAAGGATCTTACCGCTGTTGAGATCCAGTTCGATGTAACCCACTCGTGCACCCAACTGATCTTCAGCA
TCTTTTACTTTCACCAGCGTTTCTGGGTGAGCAAAAACAGGAAGGCAAAATGCCGCAAAAAAGGGAATAA
GGGCGACACGGAAATGTTGAATACTCATACTCTTCCTTTTTCAATATTATTGAAGCATTTATCAGGGTTA
TTGTCTCATGAGCGGATACATATTTGAATGTATTTAGAAAAATAAACAAATAGGGGTTCCGCGCACATTT
CCCCGAAAAGTGCCACCTGACGTCGACGGATCGGGAGATCTCCCGATCCCCTATGGTGCACTCTCAGTAC
AATCTGCTCTGATGCCGCATAGTTAAGCCAGTATCTGCTCCCTGCTTGTGTGTTGGAGGTCGCTGAGTAG
TGCGCGAGCAAAATTTAAGCTA
Features (pLannotate 1.2.2; 24 found; start..end, strand, type, name):
     97..476     +  enhancer       CMV enhancer: human cytomegalovirus immediate early enhancer
    477..680     +  promoter       CMV promoter: human cytomegalovirus (CMV) immediate early promoter
    676..709     +  LTR            5' LTR (truncated) (fragment): truncated 5' long terminal repeat (LTR) from HIV-1
    725..743     +  promoter       T7 promoter: promoter for bacteriophage T7 RNA polymerase
    785..5629    +  CDS            cas9: CAS9_STRP1 - Also known as csn1 From Streptococcus pyogenes serotype M1.
   5642..5890    +  CDS            UGI: UNGI_BPPB2 - Experimental evidence at protein level: Swiss-Prot protein existence level 1. This protein binds specifically and reversibly to the host uracil-DNA glycosylase, preventing removal of uracil residues from PBS2 DNA by the host uracil-excision repair system. From Bacillus phage PBS2 (Bacteriophage PBS2).
   5939..5961    +  CDS            3xFLAG (fragment): three tandem FLAG® epitope tags, followed by an enterokinase cleavage site
   6005..6024    +  CDS            P2A (fragment): 2A peptide from porcine teschovirus-1 polyprotein Eukaryotic ribosomes fail to insert a peptide bond between the Gly and Pro residues, yielding separate polypeptides.
   6038..6424    +  CDS            bsd: BSD_ASPTE - Experimental evidence at protein level: Swiss-Prot protein existence level 1. Catalyzes the deamination of the cytosine moiety of the antibiotics blasticidin S, cytomycin and acetylblasticidin S. From Aspergillus terreus.
   6539..6763    +  polyA_signal   bGH poly(A) signal: bovine growth hormone polyadenylation signal
   6767..6788    +  promoter       SV40 promoter (fragment): SV40 enhancer and early promoter
   6809..7237    +  rep_origin     f1 ori (sequence partly withheld): f1 bacteriophage origin of replication; arrow indicates direction of (+) strand synthesis
   7251..7580    +  promoter       SV40 promoter: SV40 enhancer and early promoter
   7647..8438    +  CDS            neo: KKA2_KLEPN - Also known as kan, nptII. Experimental evidence at protein level: Swiss-Prot protein existence level 1. Resistance to kanamycin, neomycin, paromomycin, ribostamycin, butirosin and gentamicin B. From Klebsiella pneumoniae.
   8462..8620    +  CDS            ble (fragment): BLE_KLEPN - Experimental evidence at protein level: Swiss-Prot protein existence level 1. Binding protein with a strong affinity to the bleomycin family of antibiotics. Binds to CL990; an antimitotic-antibiotic compound. From Klebsiella pneumoniae.
   8615..8736    +  polyA_signal   SV40 poly(A) signal: SV40 polyadenylation signal
   8807..8829    -  protein_bind   lac operator (fragment): The lac repressor binds to the lac operator to inhibit transcription in E. coli. This inhibition can be relieved by adding lactose or isopropyl-β-D-thiogalactopyranoside (IPTG). lac repressor encoded by lacI
   8833..8863    -  promoter       lac promoter: promoter for the E. coli lac operon
   8878..8899    -  protein_bind   CAP binding site: CAP binding activates transcription in the presence of cAMP. E. coli catabolite activator protein
   8912..9004    -  CDS            lacI (fragment): lac repressor; lacI; The lac repressor binds to the lac operator to inhibit transcription in E. coli. This inhibition can be relieved by adding lactose or isopropyl-β-D-thiogalactopyranoside (IPTG).
   9187..9775    -  rep_origin     ori: high-copy-number ColE1/pMB1/pBR322/pUC origin of replication
   9946..10806   -  CDS            AmpR: β-lactamase; bla; confers resistance to ampicillin, carbenicillin, and related antibiotics
  10807..10911   -  promoter       AmpR promoter: bla
  10970..11022   -  misc_feature   bom (fragment): basis of mobility region from pBR322
