[The description below was written by a language model from this plasmid's Addgene catalogue record and pLannotate feature annotations shown in this document.]
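Description:
AIDx-ID-1058 is a mammalian expression plasmid built on the pcDNA3.1(+) backbone that encodes a domain-inlaid cytosine base editor. Rather than fusing the deaminase to a terminus of Cas9, a truncated human cytosine deaminase (hAIDx, derived from activation-induced cytidine deaminase) is inserted within the Streptococcus pyogenes Cas9 nickase at position 1058. A uracil DNA glycosylase inhibitor (UGI, from Bacillus phage PBS2) is attached at the C terminus to block excision of the uracil produced by deamination and so favour C-to-T outcomes. The feature table annotates this region as one long cas9 open reading frame followed by UGI. The span is larger than Cas9 alone, consistent with an embedded insert, but the deaminase is not annotated separately.

Expression is driven by the CMV enhancer and promoter, with a T7 promoter just upstream of the coding sequence, and terminated by the bGH polyadenylation signal. Downstream of UGI the annotation detects fragments matching a 3xFLAG epitope and a P2A peptide, followed by the blasticidin S deaminase gene. This suggests that the editor and the blasticidin marker are translated from one transcript and separated by ribosomal skipping, which allows selection of expressing cells. The backbone's SV40 promoter-driven neomycin resistance cassette with SV40 poly(A) is also present, although the catalogue lists only blasticidin as the selectable marker. In bacteria the plasmid is maintained through a high-copy ColE1/pUC origin and ampicillin resistance, and an f1 origin is also present. No guide RNA cassette is annotated, so a guide would presumably be supplied separately. The plasmid was deposited with work on engineering domain-inlaid base editors, where insertion sites were compared for editing performance.
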