Addgene plasmid #135347: AIDx-ID-1058
Purpose: Expression of intradomain insertion of truncated human cytosine deaminase, hAIDx, at position 1058 of nSpyCas9 with uracil DNA glycosylase inhibitor (UGI) at the C terminus
Depositing lab: Alex Hewitt. Depositing organization: University of Tasmania. Publication: Engineering domain-inlaid SaCas9 adenine base editors with reduced RNA off-targets and increased on-target DNA editing. Nguyen Tran MT, Mohd Khalid MKN, Wang Q, Walker JKR, Lidgerwood GE, Dilworth KL, Lisowski L, Pebay A, Hewitt AW. Nat Commun. 2020 Sep 25;11(1):4871. doi: 10.1038/s41467-020-18715-y. PubMed 32978399.
Backbone
  Vector backbone: pcDNA3.1(+)
  Vector type: Mammalian Expression, CRISPR
  Selectable markers: Blasticidin
Growth in bacteria
  Bacterial resistance: Ampicillin, 100 μg/mL
  Growth temperature: 30°C
  Growth strain: NEB Stable
  Copy number: High Copy
Gene/Insert
  Gene/Insert name: nSpyCas9-hAIDx-ID-1058-UGI
  Species: H. sapiens (human)
  Mutation: WT
  Cloning method: Restriction Enzyme; 5′ cloning site Unknown (unknown if destroyed)
Terms and licenses: Academic/Nonprofit Terms; Industry Terms: Not Available to Industry
How to cite: AIDx-ID-1058 was a gift from Alex Hewitt (Addgene plasmid # 135347 ; http://n2t.net/addgene:135347 ; RRID:Addgene_135347)
