>Addgene plasmid #135347 | AIDx-ID-1058 | depositor partial sequence | sequence record 261023 | insert: spyCas9 (D10A) with intradomain insertion of hAIDx (182X) at position 1058
AAGCTTGCCACCATGGATAAAAAATATAGCATTGGTCTGGCGATTGGCACCAACTCCGTGGGCTGGGCTG
TGATTACCGATGAATACAAGGTTCCGAGCAAGAAGTTTAAGGTGCTGGGTAACACCGACCGTCACAGCAT
CAAGAAGAACCTGATTGGCGCTCTGCTGTTTGACAGCGGCGAGACCGCGGAAGCCACCCGCCTGAAGCGC
ACCGCGCGTCGCCGTTATACCCGTCGTAAGAACCGCATTTGCTATCTGCAAGAAATCTTCAGCAACGAGA
TGGCGAAAGTGGATGACAGCTTTTTCCACCGCCTGGAAGAGAGCTTTCTGGTGGAGGAAGATAAGAAGCA
CGAGCGTCACCCGATCTTCGGTAACATTGTGGACGAGGTGGCCTATCACGAAAAGTATCCGACCATCTAC
CACCTGCGTAAAAAACTGGTGGATAGCACCGACAAAGCTGATCTGCGCCTGATCTATCTGGCTCTGGCGC
ACATGATCAAATTCCGCGGCCACTTCCTGATTGAGGGTGACCTGAACCCGGACAACAGCGATGTGGATAA
ACTGTTTATTCAGCTGGTGCAGACCTATAACCAGCTGTTTGAAGAGAACCCGATCAACGCGAGCGGCGTG
GACGCGAAAGCTATTCTGAGCGCGCGTCTGAGCAAGAGCCGTCGTCTGGAAAACCTGATCGCGCAGCTGC
CGGGCGAGAAGAAAAACGGTCTGTTTGGCAACCTGATTGCCCTGAGCCTGGGTCTGACCCCGAACTTTAA
GAGCAACTTCGACCTGGCGGAGGACGCGAAACTGCAACTGAGCAAAGATACCTATGACGACGACCTGGAT
AACCTGCTGGCGCAGATCGGCGATCAGTATGCTGACCTGTTTCTGGCGGCCAAAAACCTGAGCGACGCGA
TTCTGCTGAGCGACATCCTGCGTGTGAACACCGAGATTACCAAAGCGCCGCTGAGCGCCAGCATGATTAA
GCGTTACGACGAACACCACCAGGACCTGACCCTGCTGAAAGCCCTGGTGCGCCAGCAGCTGCCGGAGAAG
TACAAAGAAATCTTTTTCGATCAGAGCAAAAACGGTTATGCCGGTTATATTGACGGTGGCGCGAGCCAGG
AGGAGTTTTATAAGTTCATTAAGCCGATTCTGGAAAAGATGGACGGCACCGAGGAGCTGCTGGTGAAGCT
GAACCGCGAAGACCTGCTGCGCAAACAGCGTACCTTTGATAACGGTAGCATTCCGCACCAGATTCACCTG
GGCGAACTGCACGCGATTCTGCGTCGCCAGGAGGACTTCTATCCGTTCCTGAAGGATAACCGTGAGAAAA
TTGAGAAGATTCTGACCTTCCGTATCCCGTACTATGTGGGCCCGCTGGCTCGTGGTAACAGCCGTTTCGC
TTGGATGACCCGTAAAAGCGAGGAGACCATTACCCCGTGGAACTTCGAGGAAGTGGTGGACAAAGGTGCC
AGCGCGCAGAGCTTTATCGAGCGCATGACCAACTTCGACAAAAACCTGCCGAACGAAAAAGTGCTGCCGA
AACACAGCCTGCTGTATGAATACTTCACCGTGTATAACGAACTGACCAAGGTGAAGTATGTGACCGAAGG
TATGCGCAAGCCGGCTTTTCTGAGCGGCGAGCAGAAGAAGGCGATTGTGGACCTGCTGTTCAAGACCAAC
CGTAAAGTGACCGTGAAGCAGCTGAAGGAGGACTACTTCAAGAAAATTGAATGCTTTGACAGCGTGGAGA
TCAGCGGCGTGGAGGACCGCTTCAACGCGAGCCTGGGCACCTACCACGATCTGCTGAAGATCATTAAGGA
TAAAGATTTTCTGGACAACGAGGAAAACGAAGACATCCTGGAGGATATTGTGCTGACCCTGACCCTGTTT
GAGGATCGTGAAATGATTGAAGAACGCCTGAAGACCTATGCTCACCTGTTCGATGATAAAGTGATGAAAC
AGCTGAAGCGTCGTCGTTATACCGGTTGGGGCCGTCTGAGCCGCAAACTGATCAACGGCATTCGTGACAA
ACAGAGCGGCAAGACCATCCTGGATTTTCTGAAAAGCGATGGCTTTGCGAACCGTAACTTTATGCAGCTG
ATTCACGATGATAGCCTGACCTTCAAGGAGGACATTCAGAAGGCGCAGGTGAGCGGCCAGGGTGACAGCC
TGCACGAGCACATTGCGAACCTGGCGGGCAGCCCGGCGATTAAGAAAGGCATTCTGCAAACCGTGAAAGT
GGTGGATGAACTGGTGAAAGTGATGGGCCGCCACAAGCCGGAGAACATTGTGATCGAGATGGCCCGTGAG
AACCAGACCACCCAGAAAGGCCAGAAGAACAGCCGCGAGCGCATGAAGCGTATTGAAGAGGGTATCAAGG
AGCTGGGCAGCCAGATCCTGAAGGAACACCCGGTGGAAAACACCCAGCTGCAAAACGAGAAACTGTATCT
GTACTACCTGCAAAACGGCCGTGACATGTATGTGGATCAGGAACTGGACATCAACCGCCTGAGCGACTAC
GACGTGGATGCGATCGTGCCGCAGAGCTTCCTGAAAGACGACAGCATTGATAACAAGGTGCTGACCCGTA
GCGACAAGAACCGTGGCAAAAGCGATAACGTGCCGAGCGAGGAGGTGGTGAAAAAGATGAAAAACTATTG
GCGCCAGCTGCTGAACGCGAAGCTGATTACCCAGCGCAAGTTCGACAACCTGACCAAGGCTGAGCGTGGT
GGCCTGAGCGAGCTGGACAAGGCTGGCTTTATCAAACGCCAGCTGGTGGAGACCCGCCAGATCACCAAGC
ACGTGGCGCAGATCCTGGATAGCCGTATGAACACCAAATACGATGAGAACGATAAGCTGATCCGCGAGGT
GAAAGTGATCACCCTGAAGAGCAAGCTGGTGAGCGATTTTCGCAAGGACTTCCAGTTCTACAAGGTGCGC
GAAATCAACAACTACCACCACGCGCACGATGCGTATCTGAACGCGGTGGTGGGCACCGCTCTGATCAAGA
AATATCCGAAGCTGGAGAGCGAGTTCGTGTACGGTGACTATAAAGTGTACGACGTGCGCAAAATGATTGC
CAAGAGCGAGCAGGAGATTGGTAAAGCTACCGCTAAATATTTCTTTTACAGCAACATCATGAACTTCTTT
AAGACCGAGATCACCCTGGCCAACGGTGAAATCCGTCCGAAGAAGAAACGTAAGGTGGGTAGCAGCGGTA
GCCCGAAAAAGAAGCGCAAAGTGGGCAGCGACGCGCTGGACGATTTCGATCTGGACATGCTGGGCAGCGA
TGCGCTGGATGATTTCGGCGGTGGCAGCATGGATAGCCTGCTGATGAACCGTCGCAAGTTCCTGTACCAG
TTCAAAAACGTGCGTTGGGCGAAGGGTCGTCGTGAGACCTACCTGTGCTACGTGGTGAAGCGTCGTGACA
GCGCGACCAGCTTCAGCCTGGATTTTGGCTATCTGCGTAACAAAAACGGTTGCCACGTGGAACTGCTGTT
TCTGCGCTACATTAGCGACTGGGACCTGGACCCCGGTCGCTGCTACCGCGTGACCTGGTTTACCAGCTGG
AGCCCGTGCTATGATTGCGCGCGTCACGTGGCCGATTTCCTGCGCGGTAACCCGAACCTGAGCCTGCGCA
TTTTCACCGCGCGCCTGTATTTCTGCGAGGATCGCAAGGCGGAGCCGGAGGGCCTGCGTCGTCTGCACCG
TGCTGGTGTGCAGATTGCGATTATGACCTTTAAGGACTACTTTTATTGCTGGAACACCTTTGTGGAGAAC
CACGAGCGCACCTTCAAAGCGTGGGAGGGTCTGCACGAGAACAGCGTGCGTCTGAGCCGCCAGCTGCGTC
GCATCCTGCTGCCGGGCGGTAGCGGCGGTAGCGGTGGTAGCGGCGGCAGCGGTGGTAGCGGTGGCAGCGG
TGGTCGCAAACGCCCGCTGATCGAAACCAACGGCGAAACCGGTGAAATCGTGTGGGATAAGGGTCGCGAT
TTCGCGACCGTGCGCAAGGTGCTGAGCATGCCGCAGGTGAACATCGTGAAGAAGACCGAAGTGCAGACCG
GCGGTTTTAGCAAGGAAAGCATCCTGCCGAAGCGCAACAGCGATAAGCTGATCGCGCGTAAGAAGGACTG
GGACCCGAAAAAGTATGGTGGCTTCGACAGCCCGACCGTGGCGTACAGCGTGCTGGTGGTGGCCAAGGTG
GAAAAGGGCAAAAGCAAAAAACTGAAAAGCGTGAAGGAGCTGCTGGGTATTACCATTATGGAACGTAGCA
GCTTTGAGAAGAACCCGATCGACTTCCTGGAGGCGAAGGGTTACAAGGAAGTGAAGAAAGATCTGATCAT
CAAACTGCCGAAGTACAGCCTGTTTGAGCTGGAAAACGGCCGTAAGCGTATGCTGGCGAGCGCGGGTGAG
CTGCAAAAAGGTAACGAGCTGGCGCTGCCGAGCAAGTACGTGAACTTTCTGTACCTGGCGAGCCACTATG
AAAAACTGAAAGGCAGCCCGGAGGACAACGAGCAGAAGCAGCTGTTTGTGGAGCAGCACAAGCACTATCT
GGACGAAATCATCGAACAGATCAGCGAGTTCAGCAAACGCGTGATTCTGGCCGACGCCAACCTGGACAAA
GTGCTGAGCGCCTACAACAAGCACCGCGATAAACCGATTCGCGAACAGGCCGAGAACATCATTCACCTGT
TTACCCTGACCAACCTGGGCGCGCCGGCGGCGTTCAAATACTTTGATACCACCATTGATCGCAAACGCTA
CACCAGCACCAAGGAAGTGCTGGATGCGACCCTGATCCACCAGAGCATTACCGGTCTGTACGAAACCCGC
ATCGATCTGAGCCAGCTGGGCGGCGATAGCGGTGGTAGCACCAACCTGAGCGACATCATTGAGAAAGAGA
CCGGCAAGCAGCTGGTAATCCAGGAAAGCATTCTGATGCTGCCGGAAGAAGTGGAGGAAGTGATTGGTAA
CAAACCGGAAAGCGACATCCTGGTGCACACCGCTTATGACGAGAGCACCGACGAAAACGTGATGCTGCTG
ACCAGCGACGCGCCGGAGTATAAGCCGTGGGCGCTGGTAATTCAGGATAGCAACGGCGAAAACAAAATCA
AGATGCTGAAGCGTCCGGCGGCGACCAAAAAGGCCGGCCAGGCGAAGAAGAAGAAGGACTACAAGGATGA
CGATGACAAAGGCAGCGGCGCCACCAACTTCAGCCTGCTGAAGCAGGCCGGTGACGTGGAAGAAAACCCC
GGCCCGATGGCGAAGCCGCTGAGCCAGGAGGAAAGCACCCTGATTGAGCGCGCCACCGCGACCATCAACA
GCATTCCGATTAGCGAAGACTACAGCGTGGCGAGCGCCGCTCTGAGCAGCGATGGCCGTATCTTCACCGG
CGTGAACGTGTACCACTTTACCGGCGGTCCGTGCGCGGAACTGGTGGTGCTGGGCACCGCGGCGGCTGCG
GCTGCGGGTAACCTGACCTGCATCGTGGCCATTGGTAACGAAAACCGCGGCATTCTGAGCCCGTGCGGCC
GTTGCCGCCAGGTGCTGCTGGACCTGCACCCCGGTATCAAAGCGATTGTGAAAGATAGCGATGGTCAACC
GACCGCTGTGGGTATCCGTGAACTGCTGCCATCCGGCTATGTTTGGGAGGGCTAAGGTACC
